>Addgene plasmid #228722 | pEJS2701-CMV-Nme2Smu-ABE8e-nt-E932R | addgene full sequence | sequence record 454017 | Addgene NGS Result
AGAGCTGGTTTAGTGAACCGTCAGATCCGCTAGAGATCCGCGGCCGCTAATACGACTCACTATAGGGAGA
GCCGCCACCATGAAACGGACAGCCGACGGAAGCGAGTTCGAGTCACCAAAGAAGAAGCGGAAAGTCGGCG
GTAGCGGCGGAGGCAGCGGTGGCGGCAGCGGCTCTGAGGTGGAGTTTTCCCACGAGTACTGGATGAGACA
TGCCCTGACCCTGGCCAAGAGGGCACGCGATGAGAGGGAGGTGCCTGTGGGAGCCGTGCTGGTGCTGAAC
AATAGAGTGATCGGCGAGGGCTGGAACAGAGCCATCGGCCTGCACGACCCAACAGCCCATGCCGAAATTA
TGGCCCTGAGACAGGGCGGCCTGGTCATGCAGAACTACAGACTGATTGACGCCACCCTGTACGTGACATT
CGAGCCTTGCGTGATGTGCGCCGGCGCCATGATCCACTCTAGGATCGGCCGCGTGGTGTTTGGCGTGAGG
AACAGCAAACGGGGCGCCGCAGGCTCCCTGATGAACGTGCTGAACTACCCCGGCATGAATCACCGCGTCG
AAATTACCGAGGGAATCCTGGCAGATGAATGTGCCGCCCTGCTGTGCGACTTCTACCGGATGCCTAGACA
GGTGTTCAATGCTCAGAAGAAGGCCCAGAGCTCCATCAACTCCGGAGGATCTAGCGGAGGCTCCTCTGGC
TCTGAGACACCTGGCACAAGCGAGAGCGCAACACCTGAAAGCAGCGGGGGCAGCAGCGGGGGGTCAATGG
CCGCCTTCAAGCCTAACCCAATCAATTACATCCTGGGACTGGCCATCGGAATCGCATCCGTGGGATGGGC
TATGGTGGAGATCGACGAGGAGGAGAATCCTATCCGGCTGATCGATCTGGGCGTGAGAGTGTTTGAGAGG
GCCGAGGTGCCAAAGACCGGCGATTCTCTGGCTATGGCCCGGAGACTGGCACGGAGCGTGAGGCGCCTGA
CACGGAGAAGGGCACACAGGCTGCTGAGGGCACGCCGGCTGCTGAAGAGAGAGGGCGTGCTGCAGGCAGC
AGACTTCGATGAGAATGGCCTGATCAAGAGCCTGCCAAACACCCCCTGGCAGCTGAGAGCAGCCGCCCTG
GACAGGAAGCTGACACCACTGGAGTGGTCTGCCGTGCTGCTGCACCTGATCAAGCACCGCGGCTACCTGA
GCCAGCGGAAGAACGAGGGAGAGACAGCAGACAAGGAGCTGGGCGCCCTGCTGAAGGGAGTGGCCAACAA
TGCCCACGCCCTGCAGACCGGCGATTTCAGGACACCTGCCGAGCTGGCCCTGAATAAGTTTGAGAAGGAG
TCCGGCCACATCAGAAACCAGAGGGGCGACTATAGCCACACCTTCTCCCGCAAGGATCTGCAGGCCGAGC
TGATCCTGCTGTTCGAGAAGCAGAAGGAGTTTGGCAATCCACACGTGAGCGGAGGCCTGAAGGAGGGAAT
CGAGACCCTGCTGATGACACAGAGGCCTGCCCTGTCCGGCGACGCAGTGCAGAAGATGCTGGGACACTGC
ACCTTCGAGCCTGCAGAGCCAAAGGCCGCCAAGAACACCTACACAGCCGAGCGGTTTATCTGGCTGACAA
AGCTGAACAATCTGAGAATCCTGGAGCAGGGATCCGAGAGGCCACTGACCGACACAGAGAGGGCCACCCT
GATGGATGAGCCTTACCGGAAGTCTAAGCTGACATATGCCCAGGCCAGAAAGCTGCTGGGCCTGGAGGAC
ACCGCCTTCTTTAAGGGCCTGAGATACGGCAAGGATAATGCCGAGGCCTCCACACTGATGGAGATGAAGG
CCTATCACGCCATCTCTCGCGCCCTGGAGAAGGAGGGCCTGAAGGACAAGAAGTCCCCCCTGAACCTGAG
CTCCGAGCTGCAGGATGAGATCGGCACCGCCTTCTCTCTGTTTAAGACCGACGAGGATATCACAGGCCGC
CTGAAGGACAGGGTGCAGCCTGAGATCCTGGAGGCCCTGCTGAAGCACATCTCTTTCGATAAGTTTGTGC
AGATCAGCCTGAAGGCCCTGAGAAGGATCGTGCCACTGATGGAGCAGGGCAAGCGGTACGACGAGGCCTG
CGCCGAGATCTACGGCGATCACTATGGCAAGAAGAACACAGAGGAGAAGATCTATCTGCCCCCTATCCCT
GCCGACGAGATCAGAAATCCTGTGGTGCTGAGGGCCCTGTCCCAGGCAAGAAAAGTGATCAACGGAGTGG
TGCGCCGGTACGGATCTCCAGCCCGGATCCACATCGAGACCGCCAGAGAAGTGGGCAAGAGCTTCAAGGA
CCGGAAGGAGATCGAGAAGAGACAGGAGGAGAATCGCAAGGATCGGGAGAAGGCCGCCGCCAAGTTTAGG
GAGTACTTCCCTAACTTTGTGGGCGAGCCAAAGTCTAAGGACATCCTGAAGCTGCGCCTGTACGAGCAGC
AGCACGGCAAGTGTCTGTATAGCGGCAAGGAGATCAATCTGGTGCGGCTGAACGAGAAGGGCTATGTGGA
GATCGATCACGCCCTGCCTTTCTCCAGAACCTGGGACGATTCTTTTAACAATAAGGTGCTGGTGCTGGGC
AGCGAGAACCAGAATAAGGGCAATCAGACACCATACGAGTATTTCAATGGCAAGGACAACTCCAGGGAGT
GGCAGGAGTTCAAGGCCCGCGTGGAGACCTCTAGATTTCCCAGGAGCAAGAAGCAGCGGATCCTGCTGCA
GAAGTTCGACGAGGATGGCTTTAAGGAGTGCAACCTGAATGACACCAGATACGTGAACCGGTTCCTGTGC
CAGTTTGTGGCCGATCACATCCTGCTGACCGGCAAGGGCAAGAGAAGGGTGTTCGCCTCTAATGGCCAGA
TCACAAACCTGCTGAGGGGATTTTGGGGACTGAGGAAGGTGCGGGCAGAGAATGACAGACACCACGCACT
GGATGCAGTGGTGGTGGCATGCAGCACCGTGGCAATGCAGCAGAAGATCACAAGATTCGTGAGGTATAAG
GAGATGAACGCCTTTGACGGCAAGACCATCGATAAGGAGACAGGCAAGGTGCTGCACCAGAAGACCCACT
TCCCCCAGCCTTGGGAGTTCTTTGCCCAGGAAGTGATGATCCGGGTGTTCGGCAAGCCAGACGGCAAGCC
TGAGTTTGAGGAGGCCGATACCCCAGAGAAGCTGAGGACACTGCTGGCAGAGAAGCTGTCTAGCAGGCCA
GAGGCAGTGCACGAGTACGTGACCCCACTGTTCGTGTCCAGGGCACCCAATCGGAAGATGTCTGGCGCCC
ACAAGGACACACTGAGAAGCGCCAAGAGGTTTGTGAAGCACAACGAGAAGATCTCCGTGAAGAGAGTGTG
GCTGACCGAGATCAAGCTGGCCGATCTGGAGAACATGGTGAATTACAAGAACGGCAGGGAGATCGAGCTG
TATGAGGCCCTGAAGGCAAGGCTGGAGGCCTACGGAGGAAATGCCAAGCAGGCCTTCGACCCAAAGGATA
ACCCCTTTTATAAGAAGGGAGGACAGCTGGTGAAGGCCGTGCGGGTGGAGAAGACCCAGCGTAGCGGCGT
GCTGCTGAATAAGAAGAACGCCTACACAATCGCCGACAACGCCACCATGGTGCGGGTGGACGTGTACACC
AAGGCCGGCAAGAACTACCTGGTTCCTGTGTACGTGTGGCAGGTGGCCCAGGGCATCTTACCCAACCGCG
CCGTGACCAGCGGCAAGTCCGAGGCTGACTGGGACCTGATCGATGAGAGCTTCGAGTTCAAGTTCTCTCT
GTCCCGGGGAGATCTCGTGGAAATGATCTCCAACAAGGGCAGAATCTTCGGCTACTACAACGGCCTGGAC
AGAGCCAACGGCTCTATTGGAATTAGAGAGCACGACCTAGAGAAGAGCAAGGGCAAAGACGGCGTGCATA
GAGTGGGAGTGAAAACAGCTACAGCATTTAACAAGTACCACGTGGATCCCCTGGGCAAAGAGATCCACAG
ATGCAGCAGCGAACCCAGACCTACACTGAAAATCAAGTCTAAGAAGGAGGATAAAAGAACCGCCGACGGC
AGCGAATTCGAGCCCAAGAAGAAGAGGAAAGTCTAACCGGTCATCATCACCATCACCATTGAGTTTAAAC
CCGCTGATCAGCCTCGACTGTGCCTTCTAGTTGCCAGCCATCTGTTGTTTGCCCCTCCCCCGTGCCTTCC
TTGACCCTGGAAGGTGCCACTCCCACTGTCCTTTCCTAATAAAATGAGGAAATTGCATCGCATTGTCTGA
GTAGGTGTCATTCTATTCTGGGGGGTGGGGTGGGGCAGGACAGCAAGGGGGAGGATTGGGAAGACAATAG
CAGGCATGCTGGGGATGCGGTGGGCTCTATGGCTTCTGAGGCGGAAAGAACCAGCTGGGGCTCGATACCG
TCGACCTCTAGCTAGAGCTTGGCGTAATCATGGTCATAGCTGTTTCCTGTGTGAAATTGTTATCCGCTCA
CAATTCCACACAACATACGAGCCGGAAGCATAAAGTGTAAAGCCTAGGGTGCCTAATGAGTGAGCTAACT
CACATTAATTGCGTTGCGCTCACTGCCCGCTTTCCAGTCGGGAAACCTGTCGTGCCAGCTGCATTAATGA
ATCGGCCAACGCGCGGGGAGAGGCGGTTTGCGTATTGGGCGCTACAGACATGATAAGATACATTGATGAG
TTTGGACAAACCACAACTAGAATGCAGTGAAAAAAATGCTTTATTTGTGAAATTTGTGATGCTATTGCTT
TATTTGTAACCATTATAAGCTGCAATAAACAAGTTGGGGTGGGCGAAGAACTCCAGCATGAGATCCCCGC
GCTGGAGGATCATCCAGCCGGCGTCCCGGAAAACGATTCCGAAGCCCAACCTTTCATAGAAGGCGGCGGT
GGAATCGAAATCTCGTAGCACGTGTCAGTCCTGCTCCTCGGCCACGAAGTGCTTAGCCCTCCCACACATA
ACCAGAGGGCAGCAATTCACGAATCCCAACTGCCGTCGGCTGTCCATCACTGTCCTTCACTATGGCTTTG
ATCCCAGGATGCAGATCGAGAAGCACCTGTCGGCACCGTCCGCAGGGGCTCAAGATGCCCCTGTTCTCAT
TTCCGATCGCGACGATACAAGTCAGGTTGCCAGCTGCCGCAGCAGCAGCAGTGCCCAGCACCACGAGTTC
TGCACAAGGTCCCCCAGTAAAATGATATACATTGACACCAGTGAAGATGCGGCCGTCGCTAGAGAGAGCT
GCGCTGGCGACGCTGTAGTCTTCAGAGATGGGGATGCTGTTGATTGTAGCCGTTGCTCTTTCAATGAGGG
TGGATTCTTCTTGAGACAAAGGCTTGGCCATGGTTTAGTTCCTCACCTTGTCGTATTATACTATGCCGAT
ATACTATGCCGATGATTAATTGTCAACACGTGCTGATCAGATCCGAAAATGGATATACAAGCTCCCGGGA
GCTTTTTGCAAAAGCCTAGGCCTCCAAAAAAGCCTCCTCACTACTTCTGGAATAGCTCAGAGGCAGAGGC
GGCCTCGGCCTCTGCATAAATAAAAAAAATTAGTCAGCCATGGGGCGGAGAATGGGCGGAACTGGGCGGA
GTTAGGGGCGGGATGGGCGGAGTTAGGGGCGGGACTATGGTTGCTGACTAATTGAGATGCATGCTTTGCA
TACTTCTGCCTGCTGGGGAGCCTGGGGACTTTCCACACCTGGTTGCTGACTAATTGAGATGCATGCTTTG
CATACTTCTGCCTGCTGGGGAGCCTGGGGACTTTCCACACCCTAACTGACACACATTCCACAGAATTCAC
TGACTCGCTGCGCTCGGTCGTTCGGCTGCGGCGAGCGGTATCAGCTCACTCAAAGGCGGTAATACGGTTA
TCCACAGAATCAGGGGATAACGCAGGAAAGAACATGTAAGTGATCTCCAAAAAATAAGTACTTTTTGACT
GTAAATAAAATTGTAAGGAGTAAAAAGTACTTTTTTTTCTAAAAAAATGTAATTAAGTAAAAGTAAAAGT
ATTGATTTTTAATTGTACTCAAGTAAAGTAAAAATCCCCAAAAATAATACTTAAGTACAGTAATCAAGTA
AAATTACTCAAGTACTTTACACCTCTGCATGTGAGCAAAAGGCCAGCAAAAGGCCAGGAACCGTAAAAAG
GCCGCGTTGCTGGCGTTTTTCCATAGGCTCCGCCCCCCTGACGAGCATCACAAAAATCGACGCTCAAGTC
AGAGGTGGCGAAACCCGACAGGACTATAAAGATACCAGGCGTTTCCCCCTGGAAGCTCCCTCGTGCGCTC
TCCTGTTCCGACCCTGCCGCTTACCGGATACCTGTCCGCCTTTCTCCCTTCGGGAAGCGTGGCGCTTTCT
CATAGCTCACGCTGTAGGTATCTCAGTTCGGTGTAGGTCGTTCGCTCCAAGCTGGGCTGTGTGCACGAAC
CCCCCGTTCAGCCCGACCGCTGCGCCTTATCCGGTAACTATCGTCTTGAGTCCAACCCGGTAAGACACGA
CTTATCGCCACTGGCAGCAGCCACTGGTAACAGGATTAGCAGAGCGAGGTATGTAGGCGGTGCTACAGAG
TTCTTGAAGTGGTGGCCTAACTACGGCTACACTAGAAGAACAGTATTTGGTATCTGCGCTCTGCTGAAGC
CAGTTACCTTCGGAAAAAGAGTTGGTAGCTCTTGATCCGGCAAACAAACCACCGCTGGTAGCGGTGGTTT
TTTTGTTTGCAAGCAGCAGATTACGCGCAGAAAAAAAGGATCTCAAGAAGATCCTTTGATCTTTTCTACG
GGGTCTGACACTCAGTGGAACGAAAACTCACGTTAAGGGATTTTGGTCATGAGATTATCAAAAAGGATCT
TCACCTAGATCCTTTTAAATTAAAAATGAAGTTTTAAATCAATCTAAAGTATATATGAGTAAACTTGGTC
TGACAGTTACCAATGCTTAATCAGTGAGGCACCTATCTCAGCGATCTGTCTATTTCGTTCATCCATAGTT
GCCTGACTCCCCGTCGTGTAGATAACTACGATACGGGAGGGCTTACCATCTGGCCCCAGTGCTGCAATGA
TACCGCGGGACCCACGCTCACCGGCTCCAGATTTATCAGCAATAAACCAGCCAGCCGGAAGGGCCGAGCG
CAGAAGTGGTCCTGCAACTTTATCCGCCTCCATCCAGTCTATTAATTGTTGCCGGGAAGCTAGAGTAAGT
AGTTCGCCAGTTAATAGTTTGCGCAACGTTGTTGCCATTGCTACAGGCATCGTGGTGTCACGCTCGTCGT
TTGGTATGGCTTCATTCAGCTCCGGTTCCCAACGATCAAGGCGAGTTACATGATCCCCCATGTTGTGCAA
AAAAGCGGTTAGCTCCTTCGGTCCTCCGATCGTTGTCAGAAGTAAGTTGGCCGCAGTGTTATCACTCATG
GTTATGGCAGCACTGCATAATTCTCTTACTGTCATGCCATCCGTAAGATGCTTTTCTGTGACTGGTGAGT
ACTCAACCAAGTCATTCTGAGAATAGTGTATGCGGCGACCGAGTTGCTCTTGCCCGGCGTCAATACGGGA
TAATACCGCGCCACATAGCAGAACTTTAAAAGTGCTCATCATTGGAAAACGTTCTTCGGGGCGAAAACTC
TCAAGGATCTTACCGCTGTTGAGATCCAGTTCGATGTAACCCACTCGTGCACCCAACTGATCTTCAGCAT
CTTTTACTTTCACCAGCGTTTCTGGGTGAGCAAAAACAGGAAGGCAAAATGCCGCAAAAAAGGGAATAAG
GGCGACACGGAAATGTTGAATACTCATACTCTTCCTTTTTCAATATTATTGAAGCATTTATCAGGGTTAT
TGTCTCATGAGCGGATACATATTTGAATGTATTTAGAAAAATAAACAAATAGGGGTTCCGCGCACATTTC
CCCGAAAAGTGCCACCTGACGTCGACGGATCGGGAGATCGATCTCCCGATCCCCTAGGGTCGACTCTCAG
TACAATCTGCTCTGATGCCGCATAGTTAAGCCAGTATCTGCTCCCTGCTTGTGTGTTGGAGGTCGCTGAG
TAGTGCGCGAGCAAAATTTAAGCTACAACAAGGCAAGGCTTGACCGACAATTGCATGAAGAATCTGCTTA
GGGTTAGGCGTTTTGCGCTGCTTCGCGATGTACGGGCCAGATATACGCGGGTACCGGCATATGGTTCTTG
ACAGAGGTGTAAAAAGTACTCAAAAATTTTACTCAAGTGAAAGTACAAGTACTTAGGGAAAATTTTACTC
AATTAAAAGTAAAAGTATCTGGCTAGAATCTTACTTGAGTAAAAGTAAAAAAGTACTCCATTAAAATTGT
ACTTGAGTATTAACGCGTTGACATTGATTATTGACTAGTTATTAATAGTAATCAATTACGGGGTCATTAG
TTCATAGCCCATATATGGAGTTCCGCGTTACATAACTTACGGTAAATGGCCCGCCTGGCTGACCGCCCAA
CGACCCCCGCCCATTGACGTCAATAATGACGTATGTTCCCATAGTAACGCCAATAGGGACTTTCCATTGA
CGTCAATGGGTGGAGTATTTACGGTAAACTGCCCACTTGGCAGTACATCAAGTGTATCATATGCCAAGTA
CGCCCCCTATTGACGTCAATGACGGTAAATGGCCCGCCTGGCATTATGCCCAGTACATGACCTTATGGGA
CTTTCCTACTTGGCAGTACATCTACGTATTAGTCATCGCTATTACCATGGTGATGCGGTTTTGGCAGTAC
ATCAATGGGCGTGGATAGCGGTTTGACTCACGGGGATTTCCAAGTCTCCACCCCATTGACGTCAATGGGA
GTTTGTTTTGGCACCAAAATCAACGGGACTTTCCAAAATGTCGTAACAACTCCGCCCCATTGACGCAAAT
GGGCGGTAGGCGTGTACGGTGGGAGGTCTATATAAGC
Features (pLannotate 1.2.2; 22 found; start..end, strand, type, name):
     48..66      +  promoter       T7 promoter: promoter for bacteriophage T7 RNA polymerase
    173..664     +  CDS            tadA: TADA_ECOLI - Also known as yfhC. Experimental evidence at protein level: Swiss-Prot protein existence level 1. Catalyzes the deamination of adenosine to inosine at the wobble position 34 of tRNA(Arg2). Essential for cell viability. From Escherichia coli (strain K12).
    767..4012    +  CDS            cas9: CAS9_NEIMA - Experimental evidence at protein level: Swiss-Prot protein existence level 1. CRISPR (clustered regularly interspaced short palindromic repeat) is an adaptive immune system that provides protection against mobile genetic elements (viruses, transposable elements and conjugative plasmids). CRISPR clusters contain spacers, sequences complementary to antecedent mobile elements, and target invading nucleic acids. CRISPR clusters are transcribed and processed into CRISPR RNA (crRNA). In type II CRISPR systems correct processing of pre-crRNA requires a trans- encoded small RNA (tracrRNA)
   4148..4372    +  polyA_signal   bGH poly(A) signal: bovine growth hormone polyadenylation signal
   4376..4397    +  promoter       SV40 promoter (fragment): SV40 enhancer and early promoter
   4402..4418    +  misc_feature   MCS (fragment): pBluescript multiple cloning site
   4467..4483    -  protein_bind   lac operator: The lac repressor binds to the lac operator to inhibit transcription in E. coli. This inhibition can be relieved by adding lactose or isopropyl-β-D-thiogalactopyranoside (IPTG). lac repressor encoded by lacI
   4491..4521    -  promoter       lac promoter: promoter for the E. coli lac operon
   4536..4557    -  protein_bind   CAP binding site: CAP binding activates transcription in the presence of cAMP. E. coli catabolite activator protein
   4570..4662    -  CDS            lacI (fragment): lac repressor; lacI; The lac repressor binds to the lac operator to inhibit transcription in E. coli. This inhibition can be relieved by adding lactose or isopropyl-β-D-thiogalactopyranoside (IPTG).
   4674..4795    -  polyA_signal   SV40 poly(A) signal: SV40 polyadenylation signal
   4790..4915    -  CDS            ble (fragment): BLE_KLEPN - Experimental evidence at protein level: Swiss-Prot protein existence level 1. Binding protein with a strong affinity to the bleomycin family of antibiotics. Binds to CL990; an antimitotic-antibiotic compound. From Klebsiella pneumoniae.
   4925..4952    -  CDS            BleoR (fragment): antibiotic-binding protein; Sh ble from Streptoalloteichus hindustanus; confers resistance to bleomycin, phleomycin, and Zeocin™
   4953..5351    -  CDS            BSD: blasticidin S deaminase; Aspergillus terreus BSD; confers resistance to blasticidin
   5370..5417    -  promoter       EM7 promoter: synthetic bacterial promoter&nbsp
   5465..5794    -  promoter       SV40 promoter: SV40 enhancer and early promoter
   6178..6766    -  rep_origin     ori: high-copy-number ColE1/pMB1/pBR322/pUC origin of replication
   6937..7797    -  CDS            AmpR: β-lactamase; bla; confers resistance to ampicillin, carbenicillin, and related antibiotics
   7798..7902    -  promoter       AmpR promoter: bla
   7973..8017    -  misc_feature   bom (fragment): basis of mobility region from pBR322
   8350..8729    +  enhancer       CMV enhancer: human cytomegalovirus immediate early enhancer
   8730..6       +  promoter       CMV promoter (across the origin): human cytomegalovirus (CMV) immediate early promoter
