[The description below was written by a language model from this plasmid's Addgene catalogue record and pLannotate feature annotations shown in this document.]
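Description:
pEJS2701-CMV-Nme2Smu-ABE8e-nt-E932R is a mammalian expression plasmid of about 8.9 kb that encodes an adenine base editor built on a compact Neisseria meningitidis Cas9. The backbone is recorded as pCMV with Tol2. No Tol2 transposon arms appear in the automated feature table, so their presence cannot be confirmed from the annotation alone. The plasmid is propagated in E. coli through a high-copy ColE1/pUC-type origin and selected with ampicillin via the bla gene. For selection in mammalian cells it carries a blasticidin S deaminase cassette on the opposite strand, driven by the SV40 enhancer/early promoter, with an EM7 bacterial promoter also upstream, and ending in an SV40 polyadenylation signal. Short bleomycin-resistance, lacI and lac promoter/operator fragments nearby look like leftovers from backbone assembly.

The payload is a single fusion open reading frame under the CMV enhancer and immediate-early promoter, with a T7 promoter just upstream of the coding region and a bovine growth hormone polyadenylation signal downstream. An E. coli TadA-derived deaminase domain, which the record identifies as the evolved ABE8e variant, sits at the N-terminus of the Cas9. The Cas9 is Nme2Cas9 carrying the PAM-interacting domain swapped in from the Smu orthologue, which changes PAM recognition. Its D16A mutation turns the nuclease into a nickase, as is usual for base editors. The additional E932R substitution belongs to a rational design effort to enhance Nme2Cas9 and Nme2Smu nucleases and base editors. No guide RNA cassette is annotated, so the guide is presumably supplied separately. The construct is used for A-to-G base editing in mammalian cells, with blasticidin available to enrich for cells carrying it.
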