Addgene plasmid #228722: pEJS2701-CMV-Nme2Smu-ABE8e-nt-E932R
Purpose: Expresses N-terminal ABE8e-Nme2Smu nCas9 (D16A) base editor with E932R mutation in mammalian cells
Depositing lab: Erik Sontheimer. Depositing organization: University of Massachusetts, Worcester. Publication: Rational Design of Enhanced Nme2Cas9 and Nme2(Smu)Cas9 Nucleases and Base Editors. Bamidele N, Ansodaria A, Chen Z, Cheng H, Panwala R, Jazbec E, Sontheimer EJ. bioRxiv [Preprint]. 2024 Nov 7:2024.10.30.620986. doi: 10.1101/2024.10.30.620986. PubMed 39554198.
Backbone
  Vector backbone: pCMV with Tol2
  Vector type: Mammalian Expression, CRISPR
  Selectable markers: Blasticidin
Growth in bacteria
  Bacterial resistance: Ampicillin, 100 μg/mL
  Growth temperature: 37°C
  Growth strain: DH5alpha
  Copy number: High Copy
Gene/Insert
  Gene/Insert name: N-terminal ABE8e with Nme2Smu nCas9 (D16A) E932R
  Species: Neisseria meningitidis
  Mutation: Nme2-Cas9, Smu PID, D16A E932R
  Promoter: CMV
  Cloning method: Gibson Cloning
Terms and licenses: Academic/Nonprofit Terms; Industry Terms: Not Available to Industry
How to cite: pEJS2701-CMV-Nme2Smu-ABE8e-nt-E932R was a gift from Erik Sontheimer (Addgene plasmid # 228722 ; http://n2t.net/addgene:228722 ; RRID:Addgene_228722)
